>Addgene plasmid #147328 | pSUPERpuro-HsTNRC6B_Q | depositor full sequence | sequence record 289775 | Full Sequence
CTAAATTGTAAGCGTTAATATTTTGTTAAAATTCGCGTTAAATTTTTGTTAAATCAGCTCATTTTTTAAC
CAATAGGCCGAAATCGGCAAAATCCCTTATAAATCAAAAGAATAGACCGAGATAGGGT
[37 nt withheld, positions 129-165]
AAAGAACGTGGACTCCAACGTCAAAGG
[49 nt withheld, positions 193-241]
T
[91 nt withheld, positions 243-333]
G
[124 nt withheld, positions 335-458]
CCCATTCGCCATTCAGGCTGCGCAACTGTTGGGAAGGGCGATCGGTGCGGGCCTCTTCGCTATTACGCCA
GCTGGCGAAAGGGGGATGTGCTGCAAGGCGATTAAGTTGGGTAACGCCAGGGTTTTCCCAGTCACGACGT
TGTAAAACGACGGCCAGTGAGCGCGCGTAATACGACTCACTATAGGGCGAATTGGAGCTCCACCGCGGTG
GCGGCCGCTCTAGAACTAGTGGATCCCCCGGGCTGCATGGGGTCGTGCGCTCCTTTCGGTCGGGCGCTGC
GGGTCGTGGGGCGGGCGTCAGGCACCGGGCTTGCGGGTCATGCACCAGGTGCGCGGTCCTTCGGGCACCT
CGACGTCGGCGGTGACGGTGAAGCCGAGCCGCTCGTAGAAGGGGAGGTTGCGGGGCGCGGAGGTCTCCAG
GAAGGCGGGCACCCCGGCGCGCTCGGCCGCCTCCACTCCGGGGAGCACGACGGCGCTGCCCAGACCCTTG
CCCTGGTGGTCGGGCGAGACGCCGACGGTGGCCAGGAACCACGCGGGCTCCTTGGGCCGGTGCGGCGCCA
GGAGGCCTTCCATCTGTTGCTGCGCGGCCAGCCGGGAACCGCTCAACTCGGCCATGCGCGGGCCGATCTC
GGCGAACACCGCCCCCGCTTCGACGCTCTCCGGCGTGGTCCAGACCGCCACCGCGGCGCCGTCGTCCGCG
ACCCACACCTTGCCGATGTCGAGCCCGACGCGCGTGAGGAAGAGTTCTTGCAGCTCGGTGACCCGCTCGA
TGTGGCGGTCCGGATCGACGGTGTGGCGCGTGGCGGGGTAGTCGGCGAACGCGGCGGCGAGGGTGCGTAC
GGCCCTGGGGACGTCGTCGCGGGTGGCGAGGCGCACCGTGGGCTTGTACTCGGTCATGGTAAGCTAGCTT
GGGCTGCAGGTCGAAAGGCCCGGAGATGAGGAAGAGGAGAACAGCGCGGCAGACGTGCGCTTTTGAAGCG
TGCAGAATGCCGGGCCTCCGGAGGACCTTCGGGCGCCCGCCCCGCCCCTGAGCCCGCCCCTGAGCCCGCC
CCCGGACCCACCCCTTCCCAGCCTCTGAGCCCAGAAAGCGAAGGAGCAAAGCTGCTATTGGCCGCTGCCC
CAAAGGCCTACCCGCTTCCATTGCTCAGCGGTGCTGTCCATCTGCACGAGACTAGTGAGACGTGCTACTT
CCATTTGTCACGTCCTGCACGACGCGAGCTGCGGGGCGGGGGGGAACTTCCTGACTAGGGGAGGAGTAGA
AGGTGGCGCGAAGGGGCCACCAAAGAACGGAGCCGGTTGGCGCCTACCGGTGGATGTGGAATGTGTGCGA
GGCCAGAGGCCACTTGTGTAGCGCCAAGTGCCCAGCGGGGCTGCTAAAGCGCATGCTCCAGACTGCCTTG
GGAAAAGCGCCTCCCCTACCCGGTAGAATTCGAACGCTGACGTCATCAACCCGCTCCAAGGAATCGCGGG
CCCAGTGTCACTAGGCGGGAACACCCAGCGCGCGTGCGCCCTGGCAGGAAGATGGCTGTGAGGGACAGGG
GAGTGGCGCCCTGCAATATTTGCATGTCGCTATGTGTTCTGGGAAATCACCATAAACGTGAAATGTCTTT
GGATTTGGGAATCTTATAAGTTCTGTATGAGACCACAGATCCCCCGGCCTTGTATTGCCAGCAATTCAAG
AGATTGCTGGCAATACAAGGCCTTTTTAAGCTTATCGATACCGTCGACCTCGAGGGGGGGCCCGGTACCA
GCTTTTGTTCCCTTTAGTGAGGGTTAATTTCGAGCTTGGCGTAATCATGGTCATAGCTGTTTCCTGTGTG
AAATTGTTATCCGCTCACAATTCCACACAACATACGAGCCGGAAGCATAAAGTGTAAAGCCTGGGGTGCC
TAATGAGTGAGCTAACTCACATTAATTGCGTTGCGCTCACTGCCCGCTTTCCAGTCGGGAAACCTGTCGT
GCCAGCTGCATTAATGAATCGGCCAACGCGCGGGGAGAGGCGGTTTGCGTATTGGGCGCTCTTCCGCTTC
CTCGCTCACTGACTCGCTGCGCTCGGTCGTTCGGCTGCGGCGAGCGGTATCAGCTCACTCAAAGGCGGTA
ATACGGTTATCCACAGAATCAGGGGATAACGCAGGAAAGAACATGTGAGCAAAAGGCCAGCAAAAGGCCA
GGAACCGTAAAAAGGCCGCGTTGCTGGCGTTTTTCCATAGGCTCCGCCCCCCTGACGAGCATCACAAAAA
TCGACGCTCAAGTCAGAGGTGGCGAAACCCGACAGGACTATAAAGATACCAGGCGTTTCCCCCTGGAAGC
TCCCTCGTGCGCTCTCCTGTTCCGACCCTGCCGCTTACCGGATACCTGTCCGCCTTTCTCCCTTCGGGAA
GCGTGGCGCTTTCTCATAGCTCACGCTGTAGGTATCTCAGTTCGGTGTAGGTCGTTCGCTCCAAGCTGGG
CTGTGTGCACGAACCCCCCGTTCAGCCCGACCGCTGCGCCTTATCCGGTAACTATCGTCTTGAGTCCAAC
CCGGTAAGACACGACTTATCGCCACTGGCAGCAGCCACTGGTAACAGGATTAGCAGAGCGAGGTATGTAG
GCGGTGCTACAGAGTTCTTGAAGTGGTGGCCTAACTACGGCTACACTAGAAGGACAGTATTTGGTATCTG
CGCTCTGCTGAAGCCAGTTACCTTCGGAAAAAGAGTTGGTAGCTCTTGATCCGGCAAACAAACCACCGCT
GGTAGCGGTGGTTTTTTTGTTTGCAAGCAGCAGATTACGCGCAGAAAAAAAGGATCTCAAGAAGATCCTT
TGATCTTTTCTACGGGGTCTGACGCTCAGTGGAACGAAAACTCACGTTAAGGGATTTTGGTCATGAGATT
ATCAAAAAGGATCTTCACCTAGATCCTTTTAAATTAAAAATGAAGTTTTAAATCAATCTAAAGTATATAT
GAGTAAACTTGGTCTGACAGTTACCAATGCTTAATCAGTGAGGCACCTATCTCAGCGATCTGTCTATTTC
GTTCATCCATAGTTGCCTGACTCCCCGTCGTGTAGATAACTACGATACGGGAGGGCTTACCATCTGGCCC
CAGTGCTGCAATGATACCGCGAGACCCACGCTCACCGGCTCCAGATTTATCAGCAATAAACCAGCCAGCC
GGAAGGGCCGAGCGCAGAAGTGGTCCTGCAACTTTATCCGCCTCCATCCAGTCTATTAATTGTTGCCGGG
AAGCTAGAGTAAGTAGTTCGCCAGTTAATAGTTTGCGCAACGTTGTTGCCATTGCTACAGGCATCGTGGT
GTCACGCTCGTCGTTTGGTATGGCTTCATTCAGCTCCGGTTCCCAACGATCAAGGCGAGTTACATGATCC
CCCATGTTGTGCAAAAAAGCGGTTAGCTCCTTCGGTCCTCCGATCGTTGTCAGAAGTAAGTTGGCCGCAG
TGTTATCACTCATGGTTATGGCAGCACTGCATAATTCTCTTACTGTCATGCCATCCGTAAGATGCTTTTC
TGTGACTGGTGAGTACTCAACCAAGTCATTCTGAGAATAGTGTATGCGGCGACCGAGTTGCTCTTGCCCG
GCGTCAATACGGGATAATACCGCGCCACATAGCAGAACTTTAAAAGTGCTCATCATTGGAAAACGTTCTT
CGGGGCGAAAACTCTCAAGGATCTTACCGCTGTTGAGATCCAGTTCGATGTAACCCACTCGTGCACCCAA
CTGATCTTCAGCATCTTTTACTTTCACCAGCGTTTCTGGGTGAGCAAAAACAGGAAGGCAAAATGCCGCA
AAAAAGGGAATAAGGGCGACACGGAAATGTTGAATACTCATACTCTTCCTTTTTCAATATTATTGAAGCA
TTTATCAGGGTTATTGTCTCATGAGCGGATACATATTTGAATGTATTTAGAAAAATAAACAAATAGGGGT
TCCGCGCACATTTCCCCGAAAAGTGCCAC
Features (pLannotate 1.2.2; 16 found; start..end, strand, type, name):
     30..458     -  rep_origin     f1 ori (sequence partly withheld): f1 bacteriophage origin of replication; arrow indicates direction of (+) strand synthesis
    463..618     -  CDS            lacZα (fragment): LacZα fragment of β-galactosidase; lacZ fragment
    626..644     +  promoter       T7 promoter: promoter for bacteriophage T7 RNA polymerase
    653..705     +  misc_feature   MCS (fragment): pBluescript multiple cloning site
    756..1355    -  CDS            PuroR: puromycin N-acetyltransferase; pac from Streptomyces alboniger; confers resistance to puromycin
   1380..1879    -  promoter       PGK promoter: mouse phosphoglycerate kinase 1 promoter
   1890..2104    +  promoter       H1 promoter: human H1 RNA promoter
   2166..2207    +  misc_feature   MCS (fragment): pBluescript multiple cloning site
   2219..2237    -  promoter       T3 promoter: promoter for bacteriophage T3 RNA polymerase
   2282..2298    -  protein_bind   lac operator: The lac repressor binds to the lac operator to inhibit transcription in E. coli. This inhibition can be relieved by adding lactose or isopropyl-β-D-thiogalactopyranoside (IPTG). lac repressor encoded by lacI
   2306..2336    -  promoter       lac promoter: promoter for the E. coli lac operon
   2351..2372    -  protein_bind   CAP binding site: CAP binding activates transcription in the presence of cAMP. E. coli catabolite activator protein
   2385..2477    -  CDS            lacI (fragment): lac repressor; lacI; The lac repressor binds to the lac operator to inhibit transcription in E. coli. This inhibition can be relieved by adding lactose or isopropyl-β-D-thiogalactopyranoside (IPTG).
   2660..3248    -  rep_origin     ori: high-copy-number ColE1/pMB1/pBR322/pUC origin of replication
   3419..4279    -  CDS            AmpR: β-lactamase; bla; confers resistance to ampicillin, carbenicillin, and related antibiotics
   4280..4384    -  promoter       AmpR promoter: bla
