[The description below was written by a language model from this plasmid's Addgene catalogue record and pLannotate feature annotations shown in this document.]
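Description:
pSUPERpuro-HsTNRC6B_Q is a 4.4 kb mammalian shRNA expression plasmid built on the pSUPERpuro backbone, a pBluescript-derived vector designed for RNA polymerase III-driven knockdown in cultured mammalian cells. It is maintained in E. coli through a high-copy ColE1/pUC-type origin and selected with ampicillin through the β-lactamase gene and its native promoter. An f1 phage origin, flanking T7 and T3 promoters, remnants of the pBluescript multiple cloning site and lacZα/lac regulatory fragments are carried over from the parental cloning vector and have no role in the knockdown function.

The payload is a short hairpin RNA directed against human TNRC6B, one of the GW182-family proteins that act with Argonaute in microRNA-mediated silencing. The hairpin is not annotated as a separate feature. It presumably lies in the short unannotated interval between the human H1 RNA promoter and the downstream multiple cloning site fragment, the usual position in pSUPER-type vectors. The H1 promoter recruits RNA polymerase III to produce a small, defined transcript that folds into a hairpin and is processed by the cellular RNAi machinery into an siRNA. Immediately upstream and in the opposite orientation, a mouse PGK promoter drives puromycin N-acetyltransferase, allowing transfected cells to be enriched or stable knockdown populations to be selected with puromycin.

The record gives the purpose simply as mammalian expression of the TNRC6B shRNA, consistent with depleting endogenous TNRC6B in human cells. The target site, the meaning of the "_Q" suffix and the cloning method are not stated. The depositor also notes that the supplied sequence may be theoretical rather than fully verified.
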