Addgene plasmid #147328: pSUPERpuro-HsTNRC6B_Q
Purpose: Mammalian Expression of HsTNRC6B-shRNA
Depositing lab: Elisa Izaurralde. Depositing organization: Max Planck Institute for Developmental Biology.
Backbone
  Vector backbone: pSUPERpuro
  Vector type: Mammalian Expression
Growth in bacteria
  Bacterial resistance: Ampicillin, 100 μg/mL
  Growth temperature: 37°C
  Growth strain: DH5alpha
  Copy number: High Copy
Gene/Insert
  Gene/Insert name: HsTNRC6B-shRNA
  Species: H. sapiens (human)
  Entrez Gene: TNRC6B (a.k.a. GDSBA)
  Cloning method: Unknown
Terms and licenses: Academic/Nonprofit Terms; Industry Terms: Not Available to Industry
Depositor comments: Plasmids from this collection were made available to the research community and donated after the lab closed. Please note that the sequence provided by the depositing laboratory may be theoretical/predicted or based on Sanger sequencing results. There may be discrepancies between sequencing results obtained by Addgene and the depositor sequence. If an Addgene verified sequence is not available, please contact before placing your order to request that our lab fully sequence the plasmid.
How to cite: pSUPERpuro-HsTNRC6B_Q was a gift from Elisa Izaurralde (Addgene plasmid # 147328 ; http://n2t.net/addgene:147328 ; RRID:Addgene_147328)
